Addgene plasmid #47161: TAL3442
Depositing lab: Keith Joung. Depositing organization: Massachusetts General Hospital. Publication: Targeted gene disruption in somatic zebrafish cells using engineered TALENs. Sander JD, Cade L, Khayter C, Reyon D, Peterson RT, Joung JK, Yeh JR. Nat Biotechnol. 2011 Aug 5;29(8):697-8. doi: 10.1038/nbt.1934. PubMed 21822241.
Backbone
  Vector backbone: JDS78
  Backbone manufacturer: Addgene plasmid #32290
  Backbone size w/o insert (bp): 6447
  Vector type: Mammalian Expression ; T7
Growth in bacteria
  Bacterial resistance: Ampicillin, 100 μg/mL
  Growth temperature: 37°C
  Growth strain: XL1 Blue
  Copy number: High Copy
Gene/Insert
  Gene/Insert name: ZebrafishCommunity-fshr-left (alt name: fshr)
  Species: D. rerio (zebrafish)
  Insert size (bp): 1430
  Entrez Gene: fshr (a.k.a. GTHR-I, zfGTHR-I)
  Promoter: CMV
  Tag / fusion protein: 3X Flag (N terminal on backbone); WT FOKI (C terminal on backbone)
  Cloning method: Restriction Enzyme; 5′ cloning site BsmBI (destroyed during cloning); 3′ cloning site BsmBI (destroyed during cloning)
  Sequencing primers: 5′ CMV-F; 3′ BGH-rev
Terms and licenses: Academic/Nonprofit Terms; Industry Terms: Not Available to Industry
Depositor comments: Target binding site: TGTTGTCAATGATGCTGT It is strongly recommended that users perform a diagnostic digest to verify this plasmid prior to use. For example, a double digest of the plasmid with BamHI and KpnI should result in two bands at 2.3kb and 5.8kb.
How to cite: TAL3442 was a gift from Keith Joung (Addgene plasmid # 47161 ; http://n2t.net/addgene:47161 ; RRID:Addgene_47161)
