[The description below was written by a language model from this plasmid's Addgene catalogue record.]
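Description:
TAL3442 is a TALEN expression plasmid built on the JDS78 backbone, a mammalian expression vector that also carries a T7 promoter. It encodes the "left" monomer of an engineered TAL effector nuclease pair directed against the zebrafish (D. rerio) fshr gene, which encodes the follicle-stimulating hormone receptor. The plasmid is maintained at high copy in E. coli under ampicillin selection. The record gives no feature table, so the origin of replication and other backbone elements are not itemised.

The roughly 1.4 kb insert is not the fshr coding sequence. It is an assembled array of TAL effector repeats designed to recognise a specific binding site within fshr. It was cloned between two BsmBI sites of the backbone, both of which were destroyed in the process. This places the array in frame with backbone-encoded sequences: an N-terminal 3X FLAG tag, usable for detection, and a C-terminal wild-type FokI nuclease domain. Expression in transfected cells is driven by the CMV promoter. The T7 designation indicates the construct can also serve as a template for in vitro transcription, the usual route to mRNA for injection into zebrafish embryos.

Because FokI cleaves only as a dimer, this left monomer is meant to be used with a matching right-hand TALEN that binds the opposite strand across a spacer. The resulting double-strand break is repaired imprecisely, producing insertions or deletions that disrupt fshr. This fits the associated work on targeted gene disruption in somatic zebrafish cells. The partner plasmid is not named in the record.
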