>Addgene plasmid #47161 | TAL3442 | depositor partial sequence | sequence record 67248 | Insert sequence
ATGGACTACAAAGACCATGACGGTGATTATAAAGATCATGACATCGATTACAAGGATGACGATGACAAGA
TGGCCCCCAAGAAGAAGAGGAAGGTGGGCATTCACCGCGGGGTACCTATGGTGGACTTGAGGACACTCGG
TTATTCGCAACAGCAACAGGAGAAAATCAAGCCTAAGGTCAGGAGCACCGTCGCGCAACACCACGAGGCG
CTTGTGGGGCATGGCTTCACTCATGCGCATATTGTCGCGCTTTCACAGCACCCTGCGGCGCTTGGGACGG
TGGCTGTCAAATACCAAGATATGATTGCGGCCCTGCCCGAAGCCACGCACGAGGCAATTGTAGGGGTCGG
TAAACAGTGGTCGGGAGCGCGAGCACTTGAGGCGCTGCTGACTGTGGCGGGTGAGCTTAGGGGGCCTCCG
CTCCAGCTCGACACCGGGCAGCTGCTGAAGATCGCGAAGAGAGGGGGAGTAACAGCGGTAGAGGCAGTGC
ACGCCTGGCGCAATGCGCTCACCGGGGCCCCCTTGAACCTGACCCCAGACCAGGTAGTCGCAATCGCGAA
CAATAATGGGGGAAAGCAAGCCCTGGAAACCGTGCAAAGGTTGTTGCCGGTCCTTTGTCAAGACCACGGC
CTTACACCGGAGCAAGTCGTGGCCATTGCAAGCAATGGGGGTGGCAAACAGGCTCTTGAGACGGTTCAGA
GACTTCTCCCAGTTCTCTGTCAAGCCCACGGGCTGACTCCCGATCAAGTTGTAGCGATTGCGTCCAACGG
TGGAGGGAAACAAGCATTGGAGACTGTCCAACGGCTCCTTCCCGTGTTGTGTCAAGCCCACGGTTTGACG
CCTGCACAAGTGGTCGCCATCGCCAACAACAACGGCGGTAAGCAGGCGCTGGAAACAGTACAGCGCCTGC
TGCCTGTACTGTGCCAGGATCATGGACTGACCCCAGACCAGGTAGTCGCAATCGCGTCAAACGGAGGGGG
AAAGCAAGCCCTGGAAACCGTGCAAAGGTTGTTGCCGGTCCTTTGTCAAGACCACGGCCTTACACCGGAG
CAAGTCGTGGCCATTGCATCCCACGACGGTGGCAAACAGGCTCTTGAGACGGTTCAGAGACTTCTCCCAG
TTCTCTGTCAAGCCCACGGGCTGACTCCCGATCAAGTTGTAGCGATTGCGTCGAACATTGGAGGGAAACA
AGCATTGGAGACTGTCCAACGGCTCCTTCCCGTGTTGTGTCAAGCCCACGGTTTGACGCCTGCACAAGTG
GTCGCCATCGCCTCCAATATTGGCGGTAAGCAGGCGCTGGAAACAGTACAGCGCCTGCTGCCTGTACTGT
GCCAGGATCATGGACTGACCCCAGACCAGGTAGTCGCAATCGCGTCAAACGGAGGGGGAAAGCAAGCCCT
GGAAACCGTGCAAAGGTTGTTGCCGGTCCTTTGTCAAGACCACGGCCTTACACCGGAGCAAGTCGTGGCC
ATTGCAAATAATAACGGTGGCAAACAGGCTCTTGAGACGGTTCAGAGACTTCTCCCAGTTCTCTGTCAAG
CCCACGGGCTGACTCCCGATCAAGTTGTAGCGATTGCGTCGAACATTGGAGGGAAACAAGCATTGGAGAC
TGTCCAACGGCTCCTTCCCGTGTTGTGTCAAGCCCACGGTTTGACGCCTGCACAAGTGGTCGCCATCGCC
TCGAATGGCGGCGGTAAGCAGGCGCTGGAAACAGTACAGCGCCTGCTGCCTGTACTGTGCCAGGATCATG
GACTGACCCCAGACCAGGTAGTCGCAATCGCGAACAATAATGGGGGAAAGCAAGCCCTGGAAACCGTGCA
AAGGTTGTTGCCGGTCCTTTGTCAAGACCACGGCCTTACACCGGAGCAAGTCGTGGCCATTGCATCCCAC
GACGGTGGCAAACAGGCTCTTGAGACGGTTCAGAGACTTCTCCCAGTTCTCTGTCAAGCCCACGGGCTGA
CTCCCGATCAAGTTGTAGCGATTGCGTCCAACGGTGGAGGGAAACAAGCATTGGAGACTGTCCAACGGCT
CCTTCCCGTGTTGTGTCAAGCCCACGGTTTGACGCCTGCACAAGTGGTCGCCATCGCCAACAACAACGGC
GGTAAGCAGGCGCTGGAAACAGTACAGCGCCTGCTGCCTGTACTGTGCCAGGATCATGGACTGACACCCG
AACAGGTGGTCGCCATTGCTTCTAATGGGGGAGGACGGCCAGCCTTGGAG
