>Addgene plasmid #47161 | TAL3442 | addgene partial sequence | sequence record 68672 | JDS-TALEN-F 5'-TAGGGGTCGGTAAACAGTGG-3'
ACTGTGGCGGGTGAGCTTAGGGGGCCTCCGCTCCAGCTCGACACCGGGCAGCTGCTGAAGATCGCGAAGA
GAGGGGGAGTAACAGCGGTAGAGGCAGTGCACGCCTGGCGCAATGCGCTCACCGGGGCCCCCTTGAACCT
GACCCCAGACCAGGTAGTCGCAATCGCGAACAATAATGGGGGAAAGCAAGCCCTGGAAACCGTGCAAAGG
TTGTTGCCGGTCCTTTGTCAAGACCACGGCCTTACACCGGAGCAAGTCGTGGCCATTGCAAGCAATGGGG
GTGGCAAACAGGCTCTTGAGACGGTTCAGAGACTTCTCCCAGTTCTCTGTCAAGCCCACGGGCTGACTCC
CGATCAAGTTGTAGCGATTGCGTCCAACGGTGGAGGGAAACAAGCATTGGAGACTGTCCAACGGCTCCTT
CCCGTGTTGTGTCAAGCCCACGGTTTGACGCCTGCACAAGTGGTCGCCATCGCCAACAACAACGGCGGTA
AGCAGGCGCTGGAAACAGTACAGCGCCTGCTGCCTGTACTGTGCCAGGATCATGGACTGACCCCAGACCA
GGTAGTCGCAATCGCGTCAAACGGAGGGGGAAAGCAAGCCCTGGAAACCGTGCAAAGGTTGTTGCCGGTC
CTTTGTCAAGACCACGGCCTTACACCGGA
